Addgene plasmid #230521: AiP1270 - pAAV-AiE2081m-minBG-SYFP2-WPRE3-BGHpA
Purpose: AiE2081m is an enhancer sequence, designed to drive AAV-mediated transgene expression in specific populations of brain cells
Depositing lab: Allen Institute for Brain Science & Bosiljka Tasic. Depositing organization: Allen Institute. Publication: A suite of enhancer AAVs and transgenic mouse lines for genetic access to cortical cell types. Ben-Simon Y, Hooper M, Narayan S, Daigle TL, Dwivedi D, Way SW, Oster A, Stafford DA, Mich JK, Taormina MJ, Martinez RA, Opitz-Araya X, Roth JR, Alexander JR, Allen S, Amster A, Arbuckle J, Ayala A, Baker PM, Bakken TE, Barcelli T, Barta S, Bendrick J, Bertagnolli D, Bielstein C, Bishwakarma P, Bowlus J, Boyer G, Brouner K, Casian B, Casper T, Chakka AB, Chakrabarty R, Chance RK, Chavan S, Clark M, Colbert K, Collman F, Daniel S, Departee M, DiValentin P, Donadio N, Dotson N, Egdorf T, Fliss T, Gabitto M, Garcia J, Gary A, Gasperini M, Gloe J, Goldy J, Gore BB, Graybuck L, Greisman N, Haeseleer F, Halterman C, Haradon Z, Hastings SD, Helback O, Ho W, Hockemeyer D, Huang C, Huff S, Hunker A, Johansen N, Jones D, Juneau Z, Kalmbach B, Kannan M, Khem S, Kussick E, Kutsal R, Larsen R, Lee C, Lee AY, Leibly M, Lenz GH, Li S, Liang E, Lusk N, Madigan Z, Malloy J, Malone J, McCue R, Melchor J, Mollenkopf T, Moosman S, Morin E, Newman D, Ng L, Ngo K, Omstead V, Otto S, Oyama A, Pena N, Pham T, Phillips E, Pom CA, Potekhina L, Ransford S, Ray PL, Rette D, Reynoldson C, Rimorin C, Rocha D, Ruiz A, Sanchez REA, Sawyer L, Sedeno-Cortes A, Sevigny JP, Shapovalova N, Shepard N, Shulga L, Sigler AR, Siverts L, Soliman S, Somasundaram S, Staats B, Stewart K, Szelenyi E, Tieu M, Trader C, Tran A, van Velthoven CTJ, Walker M, Wang Y, Weed N, Wirthlin M, Wood T, Wynalda B, Yao Z, Zhou T, Ariza J, Dee N, Reding M, Ronellenfitch K, Mufti S, Sunkin SM, Smith KA, Esposito L, Waters J, Thyagarajan B, Yao S, Lein ES, Zeng H, Levi BP, Ngai J, Ting JT, Tasic B. Cell. 2025 May 16:S0092-8674(25)00513-6. doi: 10.1016/j.cell.2025.05.002. PubMed 40403729.
Backbone
  Vector backbone: pAAV2
  Vector type: AAV
Growth in bacteria
  Bacterial resistance: Ampicillin, 100 μg/mL
  Growth temperature: 37°C
  Growth strain: NEB Stable
  Copy number: High Copy
Gene/Insert
  Gene/Insert name: SYFP2
  Species: Synthetic
  Promoter: minBG
  Cloning method: Gibson Cloning
Terms and licenses: Academic/Nonprofit Terms; Industry Terms: Not Available to Industry
How to cite: AiP1270 - pAAV-AiE2081m-minBG-SYFP2-WPRE3-BGHpA was a gift from Allen Institute for Brain Science & Bosiljka Tasic (Addgene plasmid # 230521 ; http://n2t.net/addgene:230521 ; RRID:Addgene_230521)
