[The description below was written by a language model from this plasmid's Addgene catalogue record and pLannotate feature annotations shown in this document.]
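Description:
AiP1270 - pAAV-AiE2081m-minBG-SYFP2-WPRE3-BGHpA is an AAV transfer plasmid built on a pAAV2 backbone and belongs to a collection of enhancer-driven reporter vectors for genetic access to defined brain cell populations. It is about 4.9 kb. In bacteria it is maintained at high copy through a ColE1/pUC-type origin and selected with ampicillin via the bla gene and its promoter. An f1 phage origin is also present, along with short remnants of the pBR322 bom and rop regions. The record lists a recombination-deficient strain for propagation, which is a common choice for keeping the repeat-rich AAV ITRs intact.

The payload lies between AAV2 inverted terminal repeats, which provide the signals for replication and packaging of the cassette into recombinant AAV particles. The annotation detects the left ITR only as two short fragments, while the right ITR is called in full. Downstream of the left ITR, the unannotated stretch preceding the coding sequence presumably holds the AiE2081m enhancer and the minimal beta-globin promoter (minBG) named in the title. On its own such a minimal promoter gives little expression, so the enhancer determines where transcription occurs. This pair drives SYFP2, a rapidly maturing monomeric yellow fluorescent protein derived from Aequorea victoria. The WPRE3 element follows, a shortened woodchuck hepatitis virus posttranscriptional element that appears as two WPRE fragments and boosts transcript expression while saving packaging space. A bovine growth hormone polyadenylation signal terminates the transcript.

The construct is meant for producing AAV that fluorescently labels the cells in which AiE2081m is active. The record does not state which brain cell population this enhancer targets.
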