Features (pLannotate 1.2.2; 14 found; start..end, strand, type, name):
     12..39      +  repeat_region  AAV2 ITR (fragment): inverted terminal repeat of adeno-associated virus serotype 2 inverted
     68..95      +  repeat_region  AAV2 ITR (fragment): inverted terminal repeat of adeno-associated virus serotype 2 inverted
    881..1597    +  CDS            SYFP2: SYFP2 is a basic (constitutively fluorescent) yellow fluorescent protein published in 2006, derived from Aequorea victoria. It is reported to be a very rapidly-maturing monomer with moderate acid sensitivity.
   1637..1794    +  misc_feature   WPRE (fragment): woodchuck hepatitis virus posttranscriptional regulatory element
   1800..1880    +  misc_feature   WPRE (fragment): woodchuck hepatitis virus posttranscriptional regulatory element
   1897..2008    +  polyA_signal   bGH poly(A) signal: bovine growth hormone polyadenylation signal
   2126..2266    +  repeat_region  AAV2 ITR: inverted terminal repeat of adeno-associated virus serotype 2 inverted
   2271..2322    -  misc_feature   bom (fragment): basis of mobility region from pBR322
   2341..2796    +  rep_origin     f1 ori (sequence partly withheld): f1 bacteriophage origin of replication; arrow indicates direction of (+) strand synthesis
   2797..2846    -  misc_feature   bom (fragment): basis of mobility region from pBR322
   2948..2983    -  CDS            rop (fragment): Rop protein, which maintains plasmids at low copy number; rop
   3078..3182    +  promoter       AmpR promoter: bla
   3183..4043    +  CDS            AmpR: β-lactamase; bla; confers resistance to ampicillin, carbenicillin, and related antibiotics
   4214..4802    +  rep_origin     ori: high-copy-number ColE1/pMB1/pBR322/pUC origin of replication
>Addgene plasmid #230521 | AiP1270 - pAAV-AiE2081m-minBG-SYFP2-WPRE3-BGHpA | addgene full sequence | sequence record 461952 | Addgene NGS Result
CCTGCAGGCAGCTGCGCGCTCGCTCGCTCACTGAGGCCGCCCGGGCGTCGGGCGACCTTTGGTCGCCCGG
CCTCAGTGAGCGAGCGAGCGCGCAGAGAGGGAGTGGCCAACTCCATCACTAGGGGTTCCTGCGGCCGCAC
GCGTATACTGTAAAAAGCAAGAAGAACCAATCACTTAATCTAAAATTTAGAACTCTGAAGTGATTCATTC
CACTGACCATTCTCTTTTCCCAGTTCTCTTATCTTGTCAGATACACAGGAAGCTCAGGACAGTTTTGCTC
ATCCCTTTGTTTCTAGCAGTTCTGAGTAATGAATTCAAATAGCAGTTATTATCTCAATGCCATGACAATT
GGCTAAGCTAACTACCCAGTTCACTTATCGAGGGAGCAAAACACTAGATGGCCAATAAGAATGACAGACA
GAATGTATGATTGATGTGAAACACCCAGAGAATCAAGTGCTTTCAAAGAGTTAAATGTGTTCTCCATTAT
GGCTGACAGCTGGAGAAACTATCATTGGAAACTGAGATGAATTGTTTGCTCTGTGCAGGTGGGAGAAGAG
AATTAAATGACAGACACATGAAACTGTGCTTTGCATCTTCTTGTCAGCACTACTCTGTTGGCCAAGAGTG
AAATGCAATTTCAGTTGGCTTGAACGCCACAGGATTTTACATCTGAATCAACTAAGTTCTAATTATGGGC
AGATTTATCTACTAATACCATCACCATAACAACCAAAACCATGCCCCATGCCTTTCATGTCTTCACTATT
TCACTGAGTTTGAGCTCGGGCTGGGCATAAAAGTCAGGGCAGAGCCATCTATTGCTTACATTTGCTTCTG
GGATCCAGATCTTTCGAAGCTAGCGCTACCGGTCGCCACCATGGTGAGCAAGGGCGAGGAGCTGTTCACC
GGGGTGGTGCCCATCCTGGTCGAGCTGGACGGCGACGTAAACGGCCACAAGTTCAGCGTGTCCGGCGAGG
GCGAGGGCGATGCCACCTACGGCAAGCTGACCCTGAAGCTGATCTGCACCACCGGCAAGCTGCCCGTGCC
CTGGCCCACCCTCGTGACCACCCTGGGCTACGGCGTGCAGTGCTTCGCCCGCTACCCCGACCACATGAAG
CAGCACGACTTCTTCAAGTCCGCCATGCCCGAAGGCTACGTCCAGGAGCGCACCATCTTCTTCAAGGACG
ACGGCAACTACAAGACCCGCGCCGAGGTGAAGTTCGAGGGCGACACCCTGGTGAACCGCATCGAGCTGAA
GGGCATCGACTTCAAGGAGGACGGCAACATCCTGGGGCACAAGCTGGAGTACAACTACAACAGCCACAAC
GTCTATATCACCGCCGACAAGCAGAAGAACGGCATCAAGGCCAACTTCAAGATCCGCCACAACATCGAGG
ACGGCGGCGTGCAGCTCGCCGACCACTACCAGCAGAACACCCCCATCGGCGACGGCCCCGTGCTGCTGCC
CGACAACCACTACCTGAGCTACCAGTCCAAGCTGAGCAAAGACCCCAACGAGAAGCGCGATCACATGGTC
CTGCTGGAGTTCGTGACCGCCGCCGGGATCACTCTCGGCATGGACGAGCTGTACAAGTAAGTCGACGGCG
CGCCGCGGCCGCGAATTCGATATCATAATCAACCTCTGGATTACAAAATTTGTGAAAGATTGACTGGTAT
TCTTAACTATGTTGCTCCTTTTACGCTATGTGGATACGCTGCTTTAATGCCTTTGTATCATGCTATTGCT
TCCCGTATGGCTTTCATTTTCTCCTCCTTGTATAAATCCTGGTTAGTTCTTGCCACGGCGGAACTCATCG
CCGCCTGCCTTGCCCGCTGCTGGACAGGGGCTCGGCTGTTGGGCACTGACAATTCCGTGGCTCGAGAGAT
CTTCGACTGTGCCTTCTAGTTGCCAGCCATCTGTTGTTTGCCCCTCCCCCGTGCCTTCCTTGACCCTGGA
AGGTGCCACTCCCACTGTCCTTTCCTAATAAAATGAGGAAATTGCATCGCATTGTCTGAGTAGGTGTCAT
TCTATTCTGGGGGGTGGGGTGGGGCAGGACAGCAAGGGGGAGGATTGGGAAGACAATAGCAGGCATGAGA
TCTCACGTGCGGACCGAGCGGCCGCAGGAACCCCTAGTGATGGAGTTGGCCACTCCCTCTCTGCGCGCTC
GCTCGCTCACTGAGGCCGGGCGACCAAAGGTCGCCCGACGCCCGGGCTTTGCCCGGGCGGCCTCAGTGAG
CGAGCGAGCGCGCAGCTGCCTGCAGGGGCGCCTGATGCGGTATTTTCTCCTTACGCATCTGTGCGGTATT
TCACACCGCATA
[95 nt withheld, positions 2323-2417]
T
[46 nt withheld, positions 2419-2464]
C
[141 nt withheld, positions 2466-2606]
CCTTTGACGTTGGAGTCCACGTTCTTT
[37 nt withheld, positions 2634-2670]
ACTCTATCTCGGGCTATTCTTTTGATTTATAAGGGATTTTGCCGATTTCGGTCTATTGGTTAAAAAATGA
GCTGATTTAACAAAAATTTAACGCGAATTTTAACAAAATATTAACGTTTACAATTTTATGGTGCACTCTC
AGTACAATCTGCTCTGATGCCGCATAGTTAAGCCAGCCCCGACACCCGCCAACACCCGCTGACGCGCCCT
GACGGGCTTGTCTGCTCCCGGCATCCGCTTACAGACAAGCTGTGACCGTCTCCGGGAGCTGCATGTGTCA
GAGGTTTTCACCGTCATCACCGAAACGCGCGAGACGAAAGGGCCTCGTGATACGCCTATTTTTATAGGTT
AATGTCATGATAATAATGGTTTCTTAGACGTCAGGTGGCACTTTTCGGGGAAATGTGCGCGGAACCCCTA
TTTGTTTATTTTTCTAAATACATTCAAATATGTATCCGCTCATGAGACAATAACCCTGATAAATGCTTCA
ATAATATTGAAAAAGGAAGAGTATGAGTATTCAACATTTCCGTGTCGCCCTTATTCCCTTTTTTGCGGCA
TTTTGCCTTCCTGTTTTTGCTCACCCAGAAACGCTGGTGAAAGTAAAAGATGCTGAAGATCAGTTGGGTG
CACGAGTGGGTTACATCGAACTGGATCTCAACAGCGGTAAGATCCTTGAGAGTTTTCGCCCCGAAGAACG
TTTTCCAATGATGAGCACTTTTAAAGTTCTGCTATGTGGCGCGGTATTATCCCGTATTGACGCCGGGCAA
GAGCAACTCGGTCGCCGCATACACTATTCTCAGAATGACTTGGTTGAGTACTCACCAGTCACAGAAAAGC
ATCTTACGGATGGCATGACAGTAAGAGAATTATGCAGTGCTGCCATAACCATGAGTGATAACACTGCGGC
CAACTTACTTCTGACAACGATCGGAGGACCGAAGGAGCTAACCGCTTTTTTGCACAACATGGGGGATCAT
GTAACTCGCCTTGATCGTTGGGAACCGGAGCTGAATGAAGCCATACCAAACGACGAGCGTGACACCACGA
TGCCTGTAGCAATGGCAACAACGTTGCGCAAACTATTAACTGGCGAACTACTTACTCTAGCTTCCCGGCA
ACAATTAATAGACTGGATGGAGGCGGATAAAGTTGCAGGACCACTTCTGCGCTCGGCCCTTCCGGCTGGC
TGGTTTATTGCTGATAAATCTGGAGCCGGTGAGCGTGGGTCTCGCGGTATCATTGCAGCACTGGGGCCAG
ATGGTAAGCCCTCCCGTATCGTAGTTATCTACACGACGGGGAGTCAGGCAACTATGGATGAACGAAATAG
ACAGATCGCTGAGATAGGTGCCTCACTGATTAAGCATTGGTAACTGTCAGACCAAGTTTACTCATATATA
CTTTAGATTGATTTAAAACTTCATTTTTAATTTAAAAGGATCTAGGTGAAGATCCTTTTTGATAATCTCA
TGACCAAAATCCCTTAACGTGAGTTTTCGTTCCACTGAGCGTCAGACCCCGTAGAAAAGATCAAAGGATC
TTCTTGAGATCCTTTTTTTCTGCGCGTAATCTGCTGCTTGCAAACAAAAAAACCACCGCTACCAGCGGTG
GTTTGTTTGCCGGATCAAGAGCTACCAACTCTTTTTCCGAAGGTAACTGGCTTCAGCAGAGCGCAGATAC
CAAATACTGTTCTTCTAGTGTAGCCGTAGTTAGGCCACCACTTCAAGAACTCTGTAGCACCGCCTACATA
CCTCGCTCTGCTAATCCTGTTACCAGTGGCTGCTGCCAGTGGCGATAAGTCGTGTCTTACCGGGTTGGAC
TCAAGACGATAGTTACCGGATAAGGCGCAGCGGTCGGGCTGAACGGGGGGTTCGTGCACACAGCCCAGCT
TGGAGCGAACGACCTACACCGAACTGAGATACCTACAGCGTGAGCTATGAGAAAGCGCCACGCTTCCCGA
AGGGAGAAAGGCGGACAGGTATCCGGTAAGCGGCAGGGTCGGAACAGGAGAGCGCACGAGGGAGCTTCCA
GGGGGAAACGCCTGGTATCTTTATAGTCCTGTCGGGTTTCGCCACCTCTGACTTGAGCGTCGATTTTTGT
GATGCTCGTCAGGGGGGCGGAGCCTATGGAAAAACGCCAGCAACGCGGCCTTTTTACGGTTCCTGGCCTT
TTGCTGGCCTTTTGCTCACATGT
